Addgene plasmid #196280: pJR152
Purpose: Cassette used in dual sgRNA library generation
Depositing lab: Rebecca Voorhees. Depositing organization: California Institute of Technology. Publication: A dual sgRNA library design to probe genetic modifiers using genome-wide CRISPRi screens. Guna A, Page KR, Replogle JM, Esantsi TK, Wang ML, Weissman JS, Voorhees RM. BMC Genomics. 2023 Oct 30;24(1):651. doi: 10.1186/s12864-023-09754-y. PubMed 37904134.
Backbone
  Vector backbone: pBA904 (Addgene #122238)
  Total vector size (bp): 8910
  Modifications to backbone: hU6-CR3 cassette cloned using XbaI/NotI
  Vector type: Lentiviral, CRISPR
  Selectable markers: Puromycin
Growth in bacteria
  Bacterial resistance: Ampicillin, 100 μg/mL
  Growth temperature: 37°C
  Growth strain: NEB Stable
  Copy number: Low Copy
Gene/Insert
  Gene/Insert name: hU6-sgRNA-CR3
  gRNA/shRNA sequence: gaccaggatgggcaccaccc
  Species: Synthetic
  Promoter: hU6
  Cloning method: Restriction Enzyme; 5′ cloning site BamHI (not destroyed); 3′ cloning site NotI (not destroyed)
  Sequencing primers: 5′ hU6-F: gagggcctatttcccatgatt
Terms and licenses: Academic/Nonprofit Terms; Industry Terms: Not Available to Industry
How to cite: pJR152 was a gift from Rebecca Voorhees (Addgene plasmid # 196280 ; http://n2t.net/addgene:196280 ; RRID:Addgene_196280)
