[The description below was written by a language model from this plasmid's Addgene catalogue record and pLannotate feature annotations shown in this document.]
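Description:
pJR152 is a lentiviral CRISPR guide-expression plasmid built on the pBA904 backbone, deposited as the source of a cassette used in generating dual sgRNA libraries for genome-wide CRISPRi modifier screens. In bacteria it is maintained through a ColE1/pUC-type origin and selected with ampicillin via the β-lactamase gene. The catalogue lists it as low copy despite the origin annotation, and names a recombination-tolerant growth strain, as is usual for LTR-containing plasmids. The catalogue size (8,910 bp) differs slightly from the sequenced record (8,828 nt).

The viral portion has a third-generation-style layout. A CMV enhancer/promoter drives transcription of the genomic RNA from a truncated HIV-1 5' LTR, followed by the Ψ packaging signal with a gag fragment, the Rev response element for Rev-dependent nuclear export, and the cPPT/CTS. The WPRE sits upstream of the second truncated LTR at the 3' end to boost transcript expression.

The payload is a human U6 (RNA polymerase III) promoter driving a single sgRNA joined to the CR3 constant region, a synthetic insert with flanking BamHI and NotI sites retained. The short "VN155" hit immediately after U6 matches the 20-nt protospacer position and is probably an annotation artefact: a guide matching a GFP-family sequence, not a real coding feature. Downstream, an EF-1α promoter drives puromycin N-acetyltransferase and then TagBFP. The gap between the two reading frames suggests a linker or 2A-type element, but none is annotated. These give drug selection and blue-fluorescent tracking of transduced cells. A single loxP site follows TagBFP, and the record does not state its purpose. Exactly how the cassette is transferred into the final dual-guide library is also not described.
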