Features (pLannotate 1.2.2; 23 found; start..end, strand, type, name):
    171..1031    -  CDS            AmpR: β-lactamase; bla; confers resistance to ampicillin, carbenicillin, and related antibiotics
   1032..1136    -  promoter       AmpR promoter: bla
   1195..1247    -  misc_feature   bom (fragment): basis of mobility region from pBR322
   1402..1781    +  enhancer       CMV enhancer: human cytomegalovirus immediate early enhancer
   1782..1981    +  promoter       CMV promoter: human cytomegalovirus (CMV) immediate early promoter
   1999..2179    +  LTR            5' LTR (truncated): truncated 5' long terminal repeat (LTR) from HIV-1
   2226..2351    +  misc_feature   HIV-1 Ψ: packaging signal of human immunodeficiency virus type 1
   2335..2673    +  CDS            HIV-1 gag (fragment): gag protein from human immunodeficiency virus 1; gag
   2848..3081    +  misc_feature   RRE: The Rev response element (RRE) of HIV-1 allows for Rev-dependent mRNA export from the nucleus to the cytoplasm.
   3458..3558    +  CDS            Rev (fragment): human immunodeficiency virus 1 (HIV-1) Rev protein; rev; enhances nuclear export of unspliced and incompletely spliced viral mRNAs
   3608..3725    +  misc_feature   cPPT/CTS: central polypurine tract and central termination sequence of HIV-1
   3813..4050    +  promoter       U6 promoter: RNA polymerase III promoter for human U6 snRNA
   4062..4081    -  CDS            VN155(I152L) (fragment): improved N-terminal fragment of mVenus for use in bimolecular fluorescence complementation (BiFC) (Kodama and Hu, 2010)
   4219..5390    +  promoter       EF-1α promoter: strong constitutive promoter for human elongation factor EF-1α
   5402..5998    +  CDS            PuroR: puromycin N-acetyltransferase; pac from Streptomyces alboniger; confers resistance to puromycin
   6074..6772    +  CDS            TagBFP: monomeric blue fluorescent protein mammalian codon-optimized
   6792..6825    +  protein_bind   loxP: Cre-mediated recombination occurs in the 8-bp core sequence (GCATACAT). Cre recombinase
   6858..6881    +  misc_feature   MCS (fragment): pBluescript multiple cloning site
   6881..7469    +  misc_feature   WPRE: woodchuck hepatitis virus posttranscriptional regulatory element
   7470..7489    +  misc_feature   MCS (fragment): pBluescript multiple cloning site
   7491..7991    +  CDS            nef (fragment): NEF_HV1LA - Experimental evidence at protein level: Swiss-Prot protein existence level 1. Extracellular Nef protein targets CD4(+) T-lymphocytes for apoptosis by interacting with CXCR4 surface receptors. From Human immunodeficiency virus type 1 group M subtype B (isolate Lai) (HIV-1).
   7998..8178    +  LTR            5' LTR (truncated): truncated 5' long terminal repeat (LTR) from HIV-1
   8240..8828    -  rep_origin     ori: high-copy-number ColE1/pMB1/pBR322/pUC origin of replication
>Addgene plasmid #196280 | pJR152 | addgene full sequence | sequence record 387135 | Addgene NGS Result
GAAGATCCTTTGATCTTTTCTACGGGGTCTGACGCTCAGTGGAACGAAAACTCACGTTAAGGGATTTTGG
TCATGAGATTATCAAAAAGGATCTTCACCTAGATCCTTTTAAATTAAAAATGAAGTTTTAAATCAATCTA
AAGTATATATGAGTAAACTTGGTCTGACAGTTACCAATGCTTAATCAGTGAGGCACCTATCTCAGCGATC
TGTCTATTTCGTTCATCCATAGTTGCCTGACTCCCCGTCGTGTAGATAACTACGATACGGGAGGGCTTAC
CATCTGGCCCCAGTGCTGCAATGATACCGCGAGACCCACGCTCACCGGCTCCAGATTTATCAGCAATAAA
CCAGCCAGCCGGAAGGGCCGAGCGCAGAAGTGGTCCTGCAACTTTATCCGCCTCCATCCAGTCTATTAAT
TGTTGCCGGGAAGCTAGAGTAAGTAGTTCGCCAGTTAATAGTTTGCGCAACGTTGTTGCCATTGCTACAG
GCATCGTGGTGTCACGCTCGTCGTTTGGTATGGCTTCATTCAGCTCCGGTTCCCAACGATCAAGGCGAGT
TACATGATCCCCCATGTTGTGCAAAAAAGCGGTTAGCTCCTTCGGTCCTCCGATCGTTGTCAGAAGTAAG
TTGGCCGCAGTGTTATCACTCATGGTTATGGCAGCACTGCATAATTCTCTTACTGTCATGCCATCCGTAA
GATGCTTTTCTGTGACTGGTGAGTACTCAACCAAGTCATTCTGAGAATAGTGTATGCGGCGACCGAGTTG
CTCTTGCCCGGCGTCAATACGGGATAATACCGCGCCACATAGCAGAACTTTAAAAGTGCTCATCATTGGA
AAACGTTCTTCGGGGCGAAAACTCTCAAGGATCTTACCGCTGTTGAGATCCAGTTCGATGTAACCCACTC
GTGCACCCAACTGATCTTCAGCATCTTTTACTTTCACCAGCGTTTCTGGGTGAGCAAAAACAGGAAGGCA
AAATGCCGCAAAAAAGGGAATAAGGGCGACACGGAAATGTTGAATACTCATACTCTTCCTTTTTCAATAT
TATTGAAGCATTTATCAGGGTTATTGTCTCATGAGCGGATACATATTTGAATGTATTTAGAAAAATAAAC
AAATAGGGGTTCCGCGCACATTTCCCCGAAAAGTGCCACCTGACGTCGACGGATCGGGAGATCTCCCGAT
CCCCTATGGTGCACTCTCAGTACAATCTGCTCTGATGCCGCATAGTTAAGCCAGTATCTGCTCCCTGCTT
GTGTGTTGGAGGTCGCTGAGTAGTGCGCGAGCAAAATTTAAGCTACAACAAGGCAAGGCTTGACCGACAA
TTGCATGAAGAATCTGCTTAGGGTTAGGCGTTTTGCGCTGCTTCGCGATGTACGGGCCAGATATACGCGT
TGACATTGATTATTGACTAGTTATTAATAGTAATCAATTACGGGGTCATTAGTTCATAGCCCATATATGG
AGTTCCGCGTTACATAACTTACGGTAAATGGCCCGCCTGGCTGACCGCCCAACGACCCCCGCCCATTGAC
GTCAATAATGACGTATGTTCCCATAGTAACGCCAATAGGGACTTTCCATTGACGTCAATGGGTGGAGTAT
TTACGGTAAACTGCCCACTTGGCAGTACATCAAGTGTATCATATGCCAAGTACGCCCCCTATTGACGTCA
ATGACGGTAAATGGCCCGCCTGGCATTATGCCCAGTACATGACCTTATGGGACTTTCCTACTTGGCAGTA
CATCTACGTATTAGTCATCGCTATTACCATGGTGATGCGGTTTTGGCAGTACATCAATGGGCGTGGATAG
CGGTTTGACTCACGGGGATTTCCAAGTCTCCACCCCATTGACGTCAATGGGAGTTTGTTTTGGCACCAAA
ATCAACGGGACTTTCCAAAATGTCGTAACAACTCCGCCCCATTGACGCAAATGGGCGGTAGGCGTGTACG
GTGGGAGGTCTATATAAGCAGCGCGTTTTGCCTGTACTGGGTCTCTCTGGTTAGACCAGATCTGAGCCTG
GGAGCTCTCTGGCTAACTAGGGAACCCACTGCTTAAGCCTCAATAAAGCTTGCCTTGAGTGCTTCAAGTA
GTGTGTGCCCGTCTGTTGTGTGACTCTGGTAACTAGAGATCCCTCAGACCCTTTTAGTCAGTGTGGAAAA
TCTCTAGCAGTGGCGCCCGAACAGGGACTTGAAAGCGAAAGGGAAACCAGAGGAGCTCTCTCGACGCAGG
ACTCGGCTTGCTGAAGCGCGCACGGCAAGAGGCGAGGGGCGGCGACTGGTGAGTACGCCAAAAATTTTGA
CTAGCGGAGGCTAGAAGGAGAGAGATGGGTGCGAGAGCGTCAGTATTAAGCGGGGGAGAATTAGATCGCG
ATGGGAAAAAATTCGGTTAAGGCCAGGGGGAAAGAAAAAATATAAATTAAAACATATAGTATGGGCAAGC
AGGGAGCTAGAACGATTCGCAGTTAATCCTGGCCTGTTAGAAACATCAGAAGGCTGTAGACAAATACTGG
GACAGCTACAACCATCCCTTCAGACAGGATCAGAAGAACTTAGATCATTATATAATACAGTAGCAACCCT
CTATTGTGTGCATCAAAGGATAGAGATAAAAGACACCAAGGAAGCTTTAGACAAGATAGAGGAAGAGCAA
AACAAAAGTAAGACCACCGCACAGCAAGCGGCCGGCCGCTGATCTTCAGACCTGGAGGAGGAGATATGAG
GGACAATTGGAGAAGTGAATTATATAAATATAAAGTAGTAAAAATTGAACCATTAGGAGTAGCACCCACC
AAGGCAAAGAGAAGAGTGGTGCAGAGAGAAAAAAGAGCAGTGGGAATAGGAGCTTTGTTCCTTGGGTTCT
TGGGAGCAGCAGGAAGCACTATGGGCGCAGCGTCAATGACGCTGACGGTACAGGCCAGACAATTATTGTC
TGGTATAGTGCAGCAGCAGAACAATTTGCTGAGGGCTATTGAGGCGCAACAGCATCTGTTGCAACTCACA
GTCTGGGGCATCAAGCAGCTCCAGGCAAGAATCCTGGCTGTGGAAAGATACCTAAAGGATCAACAGCTCC
TGGGGATTTGGGGTTGCTCTGGAAAACTCATTTGCACCACTGCTGTGCCTTGGAATGCTAGTTGGAGTAA
TAAATCTCTGGAACAGATTTGGAATCACACGACCTGGATGGAGTGGGACAGAGAAATTAACAATTACACA
AGCTTAATACACTCCTTAATTGAAGAATCGCAAAACCAGCAAGAAAAGAATGAACAAGAATTATTGGAAT
TAGATAAATGGGCAAGTTTGTGGAATTGGTTTAACATAACAAATTGGCTGTGGTATATAAAATTATTCAT
AATGATAGTAGGAGGCTTGGTAGGTTTAAGAATAGTTTTTGCTGTACTTTCTATAGTGAATAGAGTTAGG
CAGGGATATTCACCATTATCGTTTCAGACCCACCTCCCAACCCCGAGGGGACCCGACAGGCCCGAAGGAA
TAGAAGAAGAAGGTGGAGAGAGAGACAGAGACAGATCCATTCGATTAGTGAACGGATCGGCACTGCGTGC
GCCAATTCTGCAGACAAATGGCAGTATTCATCCACAATTTTAAAAGAAAAGGGGGGATTGGGGGGTACAG
TGCAGGGGAAAGAATAGTAGACATAATAGCAACAGACATACAAACTAAAGAATTACAAAAACAAATTACA
AAAATTCAAAATTTTCGGGTTTATTACAGGGACAGCAGAGATCCAGTTTGGTTAGTACCGGGCCCGCTCT
AGAGGATCCCGCGCCCCAAGGTCGGGCAGGAAGAGGGCCTATTTCCCATGATTCCTTCATATTTGCATAT
ACGATACAAGGCTGTTAGAGAGATAATTGGAATTAATTTGACTGTAAACACAAAGATATTAGTACAAAAT
ACGTGACGTAGAAAGTAATAATTTCTTGGGTAGTTTGCAGTTTTAAAATTATGTTTTAAAATGGACTATC
ATATGCTTACCGTAACTTGAAAGTATTTCGATTTCTTGGCTTTATATATCTTGTGGAAAGCCAGAAACAT
GGACCAGGATGGGCACCACCCGTTTCAGAGCTAAGCACAAGAGTGCATAGCAAGTTGAAATAAGGCTAGT
CCGTTTACAACTTGAAAAAGTGGCACCCGAGTCGGGTGCTTTTTTTCTCGAGTGCGGCCGCGTGGATAAC
CGTATTACCGCCATGCATGTGCCCGTCAGTGGGCAGAGCGCACATCGCCCACAGTCCCCGAGAAGTTGGG
GGGAGGGGTCGGCAATTGAACCGGTGCCTAGAGAAGGTGGCGCGGGGTAAACTGGGAAAGTGATGTCGTG
TACTGGCTCCGCCTTTTTCCCGAGGGTGGGGGAGAACCGTATATAAGTGCAGTAGTCGCCGTGAACGTTC
TTTTTCGCAACGGGTTTGCCGCCAGAACACAGGTAAGTGCCGTGTGTGGTTCCCGCGGGCCTGGCCTCTT
TACGGGTTATGGCCCTTGCGTGCCTTGAATTACTTCCACCTGGCTGCAGTACGTGATTCTTGATCCCGAG
CTTCGGGTTGGAAGTGGGTGGGAGAGTTCGAGGCCTTGCGCTTAAGGAGCCCCTTCGCCTCGTGCTTGAG
TTGAGGCCTGGCCTGGGCGCTGGGGCCGCCGCGTGCGAATCTGGTGGCACCTTCGCGCCTGTCTCGCTGC
TTTCGATAAGTCTCTAGCCATTTAAAATTTTTGATGACCTGCTGCGACGCTTTTTTTCTGGCAAGATAGT
CTTGTAAATGCGGGCCAAGATCTGCACACTGGTATTTCGGTTTTTGGGGCCGCGGGCGGCGACGGGGCCC
GTGCGTCCCAGCGCACATGTTCGGCGAGGCGGGGCCTGCGAGCGCGGCCACCGAGAATCGGACGGGGGTA
GTCTCAAGCTGGCCGGCCTGCTCTGGTGCCTGGCCTCGCGCCGCCGTGTATCGCCCCGCCCTGGGCGGCA
AGGCTGGCCCGGTCGGCACCAGTTGCGTGAGCGGAAAGATGGCCGCTTCCCGGCCCTGCTGCAGGGAGCT
CAAAATGGAGGACGCGGCGCTCGGGAGAGCGGGCGGGTGAGTCACCCACACAAAGGAAAAGGGCCTTTCC
GTCCTCAGCCGTCGCTTCATGTGACTCCACGGAGTACCGGGCGCCGTCCAGGCACCTCGATTAGTTCTCG
CGCTTTTGGAGTACGTCGTCTTTAGGTTGGGGGGAGGGGTTTTATGCGATGGAGTTTCCCCACACTGAGT
GGGTGGAGACTGAAGTTAGGCCAGCTTGGCACTTGATGTAATTCTCCTTGGAATTTGCCCTTTTTGAGTT
TGGATCTTGGTTCATTCTCAAGCCTCAGACAGTGGTTCAAAGTTTTTTTCTTCCATTTCAGGTGTCGTGA
GCTAGCCCACCATGACCGAGTACAAGCCCACGGTGCGCCTCGCCACCCGCGACGACGTCCCCCGGGCCGT
ACGCACCCTCGCCGCCGCGTTCGCCGACTACCCCGCCACGCGCCACACCGTCGACCCGGACCGCCACATC
GAGCGGGTCACCGAGCTGCAAGAACTCTTCCTCACGCGCGTCGGGCTCGACATCGGCAAGGTGTGGGTCG
CGGACGACGGCGCCGCGGTGGCGGTCTGGACCACGCCGGAGAGCGTCGAAGCGGGGGCGGTGTTCGCCGA
GATCGGCCCGCGCATGGCCGAGTTGAGCGGTTCCCGGCTGGCCGCGCAGCAACAGATGGAAGGCCTCCTG
GCGCCGCACCGGCCCAAGGAGCCCGCGTGGTTCCTGGCCACCGTCGGCGTCTCGCCCGACCACCAGGGCA
AGGGTCTGGGCAGCGCCGTCGTGCTCCCCGGAGTGGAGGCGGCCGAGCGCGCCGGGGTGCCCGCCTTCCT
GGAGACCTCCGCGCCCCGCAACCTCCCCTTCTACGAGCGGCTCGGCTTCACCGTCACCGCCGACGTCGAG
GTGCCCGAAGGACCGCGCACCTGGTGCATGACCCGCAAGCCCGGTGCCGGATCGGGAGAGGGCAGAGGAA
GTCTGCTAACATGCGGTGACGTCGAGGAGAATCCTGGCCCACCGGTCGCCACCAGCGAGCTGATTAAGGA
GAACATGCACATGAAGCTGTACATGGAGGGCACCGTGGACAACCATCACTTCAAGTGCACATCCGAGGGC
GAAGGCAAGCCCTACGAGGGCACCCAGACCATGAGAATCAAGGTGGTCGAGGGCGGCCCTCTCCCCTTCG
CCTTCGACATCCTGGCTACTAGCTTCCTCTACGGCAGCAAGACCTTCATCAACCACACCCAGGGCATCCC
CGACTTCTTCAAGCAGTCCTTCCCTGAGGGCTTCACATGGGAGAGAGTCACCACATACGAAGACGGGGGC
GTGCTGACCGCTACCCAGGACACCAGCCTCCAGGACGGCTGCCTCATCTACAACGTCAAGATCAGAGGGG
TGAACTTCACATCCAACGGCCCTGTGATGCAGAAGAAAACACTCGGCTGGGAGGCCTTCACCGAGACGCT
GTACCCCGCTGACGGCGGCCTGGAAGGCAGAAACGACATGGCCCTGAAGCTCGTGGGCGGGAGCCATCTG
ATCGCAAACATCAAGACCACATATAGATCCAAGAAACCCGCTAAGAACCTCAAGATGCCTGGCGTCTACT
ATGTGGACTACAGACTGGAAAGAATCAAGGAGGCCAACAACGAGACCTACGTCGAGCAGCACGAGGTGGC
AGTGGCCAGATACTGCGACCTCCCTAGCAAACTGGGGCACAAGCTTAATTAAGAATTCGTCGAGGGACCT
AATAACTTCGTATAGCATACATTATACGAAGTTATACATGTTTAAGGGTTCCGGTTCCACTAGGTACAAT
TCGATATCAAGCTTATCGATAATCAACCTCTGGATTACAAAATTTGTGAAAGATTGACTGGTATTCTTAA
CTATGTTGCTCCTTTTACGCTATGTGGATACGCTGCTTTAATGCCTTTGTATCATGCTATTGCTTCCCGT
ATGGCTTTCATTTTCTCCTCCTTGTATAAATCCTGGTTGCTGTCTCTTTATGAGGAGTTGTGGCCCGTTG
TCAGGCAACGTGGCGTGGTGTGCACTGTGTTTGCTGACGCAACCCCCACTGGTTGGGGCATTGCCACCAC
CTGTCAGCTCCTTTCCGGGACTTTCGCTTTCCCCCTCCCTATTGCCACGGCGGAACTCATCGCCGCCTGC
CTTGCCCGCTGCTGGACAGGGGCTCGGCTGTTGGGCACTGACAATTCCGTGGTGTTGTCGGGGAAATCAT
CGTCCTTTCCTTGGCTGCTCGCCTGTGTTGCCACCTGGATTCTGCGCGGGACGTCCTTCTGCTACGTCCC
TTCGGCCCTCAATCCAGCGGACCTTCCTTCCCGCGGCCTGCTGCCGGCTCTGCGGCCTCTTCCGCGTCTT
CGCCTTCGCCCTCAGACGAGTCGGATCTCCCTTTGGGCCGCCTCCCCGCATCGATACCGTCGACCTCGAT
CGAGACCTAGAAAAACATGGAGCAATCACAAGTAGCAATACAGCAGCTACCAATGCTGATTGTGCCTGGC
TAGAAGCACAAGAGGAGGAGGAGGTGGGTTTTCCAGTCACACCTCAGGTACCTTTAAGACCAATGACTTA
CAAGGCAGCTGTAGATCTTAGCCACTTTTTAAAAGAAAAGGGGGGACTGGAAGGGCTAATTCACTCCCAA
CGAAGACAAGATATCCTTGATCTGTGGATCTACCACACACAAGGCTACTTCCCTGATTGGCAGAACTACA
CACCAGGGCCAGGGATCAGATATCCACTGACCTTTGGATGGTGCTACAAGCTAGTACCAGTTGAGCAAGA
GAAGGTAGAAGAAGCCAATGAAGGAGAGAACACCCGCTTGTTACACCCTGTGAGCCTGCATGGGATGGAT
GACCCGGAGAGAGAAGTATTAGAGTGGAGGTTTGACAGCCGCCTAGCATTTCATCACATGGCCCGAGAGC
TGCATCCGGACTGTACTGGGTCTCTCTGGTTAGACCAGATCTGAGCCTGGGAGCTCTCTGGCTAACTAGG
GAACCCACTGCTTAAGCCTCAATAAAGCTTGCCTTGAGTGCTTCAAGTAGTGTGTGCCCGTCTGTTGTGT
GACTCTGGTAACTAGAGATCCCTCAGACCCTTTTAGTCAGTGTGGAAAATCTCTAGCAGCATGTGAGCAA
AAGGCCAGCAAAAGGCCAGGAACCGTAAAAAGGCCGCGTTGCTGGCGTTTTTCCATAGGCTCCGCCCCCC
TGACGAGCATCACAAAAATCGACGCTCAAGTCAGAGGTGGCGAAACCCGACAGGACTATAAAGATACCAG
GCGTTTCCCCCTGGAAGCTCCCTCGTGCGCTCTCCTGTTCCGACCCTGCCGCTTACCGGATACCTGTCCG
CCTTTCTCCCTTCGGGAAGCGTGGCGCTTTCTCATAGCTCACGCTGTAGGTATCTCAGTTCGGTGTAGGT
CGTTCGCTCCAAGCTGGGCTGTGTGCACGAACCCCCCGTTCAGCCCGACCGCTGCGCCTTATCCGGTAAC
TATCGTCTTGAGTCCAACCCGGTAAGACACGACTTATCGCCACTGGCAGCAGCCACTGGTAACAGGATTA
GCAGAGCGAGGTATGTAGGCGGTGCTACAGAGTTCTTGAAGTGGTGGCCTAACTACGGCTACACTAGAAG
AACAGTATTTGGTATCTGCGCTCTGCTGAAGCCAGTTACCTTCGGAAAAAGAGTTGGTAGCTCTTGATCC
GGCAAACAAACCACCGCTGGTAGCGGTGGTTTTTTTGTTTGCAAGCAGCAGATTACGCGCAGAAAAAAAG
GATCTCAA
